>Addgene plasmid #135462 | Syn:NRX-TM-Nav1.6-CIBN-2xMKII-hLOV-TEcs(ENLYFQ/M)-tTA | depositor full sequence | sequence record 261625 | Syn:NRX-TM-Nav1.6-CIBN-2xMKII-hLOV-TEcs(ENLYFQ/M)-tTA sequence 6363 bps
CCTGCAGGCAGCTGCGCGCTCGCTCGCTCACTGAGGCCGCCCGGGCGTCGGGCGACCTTTGGTCGCCCGG
CCTCAGTGAGCGAGCGAGCGCGCAGAGAGGGAGTGGCCAACTCCATCACTAGGGGTTCCTGCGGCCGCAC
GCGTTGTACAGTGTCTAGACTGCAGAGGGCCCTGCGTATGAGTGCAAGTGGGTTTTAGGACCAGGATGAG
GCGGGGTGGGGGTGCCTACCTGACGACCGACCCCGACCCACTGGACAAGCACCCAACCCCCATTCCCCAA
ATTGCGCATCCCCTATCAGAGAGGGGGAGGGGAAACAGGATGCGGCGAGGCGCGTGCGCACTGCCAGCTT
CAGCACCGCGGACAGTGCCTTCGCCCCCGCCTGGCGGCGCGCGCCACCGCCGCCTCAGCACTGAAGGCGC
GCTGACGTCACTCGCCGGTCCCCCGCAAACTCCCCTTCCCGGCCACCTTGGTCGCGTCCGCGCCGCCGCC
GGCCCAGCCGGACCGCACCACGCGAGGCGCGAGATAGGGGGGCACGGGCGCGACCATCTGCGCTGCGGCG
CCGGCGACTCAGCGCTGCCTCAGTCTGCGGTGGGCAGCGGAGGAGTCGTGTCGTGCCTGAGAGCGCAGTC
GAGAAGAAGCTTGCCACCATGCACCTGAGAATCCACGCGAGACGGAGCCCTCCTCGCCGGCCGGCCTGGA
CGCTTGGGATCTGGTTCCTGTTCTGGGGATGTATCGTCAGCTCTGTATGGAGTCAATTGTCTTCTAATGT
AGCTTCCTCCTCCTCCACCTCTTCCTCGCCGGGGTCTCACTACCCATACGATGTGCCAGATTACGCCAAC
CCCACGGAGCCGGGAATCAGACGGGTTCCGGGGGCCTCAGAGGTGATCCGGGAGTCGAGCAGCACAACAG
GGATGGTCGTCGGCATTGTGGCTGCTGCCGCCCTCTGCATCTTGATCCTCCTGTACGCCATGTACAAGTA
CAGGAACAGGGACGAGGGCTCGGGCTCGACCTCGGGCTCGGGCAGCGGTGGCTCTGGAGGTTCTGGTGGC
AGCTCTGGAGGTATGAATGGAGCTATAGGAGGTGACCTTTTGCTCAATTTTCCTGACATGTCGGTCCTAG
AGCGCCAAAGGGCTCACCTCAAGTACCTCAATCCCACCTTTGATTCTCCTCTCGCCGGCTTCTTTGCCGA
TTCTTCAATGATTACCGGCGGCGAGATGGACAGCTATCTTTCGACTGCCGGTTTGAATCTTCCGATGATG
TACGGTGAGACGACGGTGGAAGGTGATTCAAGACTCTCAATTTCGCCGGAAACGACGCTTGGGACTGGAA
ATTTCAAGGCAGCGAAGTTTGATACAGAGACTAAGGATTGTAATGAGGCGGCGAAGAAGATGACGATGAA
CAGAGATGACCTAGTAGAAGAAGGAGAAGAAGAGAAGTCGAAAATAACAGAGCAAAACAATGGGAGCACA
AAAAGCATCAAGAAGATGAAACACAAAGCCAAGAAAGAAGAGAACAATTTCTCTAATGATTCATCTAAAG
TGACGAAGGAATTGGAGAAAACGGATTATATTCATAGCGGTAGTGGCACCGTGCGCGTGCCGATTGCGGT
GGGCGAAAGCGATTTTGAAAACCTGAACACCGAAGATGTGAGCAGCGAAAGCGATCCGGGTGGCTCTGGT
AGCTTCAACGCTCGCAGGAAGCTGGCTGGTGCTATCCTGTTCACCATGCTCGCCACAAGAAACTTCAGCG
GCAGCTTTAATGCGCGGCGCAAGCTGGCCGGAGCCATACTTTTCACAATGTTGGCTACCAGAAATTTTTC
GGAGCTGGCCGAGAAGCTGGCCGGCCTGGACATCAACGGTGGAGCTAGCGAGTTTCGGGCAACCACACTG
GAACGGATCGAGAAAAGCTTCGTGATTACTGATCCGAGACTGCCTGACAACCCAATCATTTTTGTGAGCG
ATTCCTTCCTGCAGCTGACAGAATATTCTCGGGAAGAGATCCTGGGGCGCAATTGCCGTTTTCTGCAGGG
ACCCGAGACAGACCGTGCCACTGTTCGGAAAATCAGAGATGCTATTGACAACCAGACTGAAGTGACCGTT
CAGCTGATCAATTATACCAAGAGCGGCAAGAAGTTCTGGAACGTGTTCCACCTGCAGCCGATGCGCGATT
ATAAGGGCGACGTCCAGTACTTCATTGGCGTGCAGCTGGATGGCACCGAACGTCTTCATGGCGCCGCTGA
GCGTGAGGCGGTCTGCCTGGTCAAAAAGACAGCCTTTCAGATTGCTGAGAACCTGTACTTCCAGATGGGC
GGAGGATCCGACTACAAGGATGACGACGATAAGATGTCTAGATTAGATAAAAGTAAAGTGATTAACAGCG
CATTAGAGCTGCTTAATGAGGTCGGAATCGAAGGTTTAACAACCCGTAAACTCGCCCAGAAGCTAGGTGT
AGAGCAGCCTACATTGTATTGGCATGTAAAAAATAAGCGGGCTTTGCTCGACGCCTTAGCCATTGAGATG
TTAGATAGGCACCATACTCACTTTTGCCCTTTAGAAGGGGAAAGCTGGCAAGATTTTTTACGTAATAACG
CTAAAAGTTTTAGATGTGCTTTACTAAGTCATCGCGATGGAGCAAAAGTACATTTAGGTACACGGCCTAC
AGAAAAACAGTATGAAACTCTCGAAAATCAATTAGCCTTTTTATGCCAACAAGGTTTTTCACTAGAGAAT
GCATTATATGCACTCAGCGCTGTGGGGCATTTTACTTTAGGTTGCGTATTGGAAGATCAAGAGCATCAAG
TCGCTAAAGAAGAAAGGGAAACACCTACTACTGATAGTATGCCGCCATTATTACGACAAGCTATCGAATT
ATTTGATCACCAAGGTGCAGAGCCAGCCTTCTTATTCGGCCTTGAATTGATCATATGCGGATTAGAAAAA
CAACTTAAATGTGAAAGTGGGTCCGCGTACAGCCGCGCGCGTACGAAAAACAATTACGGGTCTACCATCG
AGGGCCTGCTCGATCTCCCGGACGACGACGCCCCCGAAGAGGCGGGGCTGGCGGCTCCGCGCCTGTCCTT
TCTCCCCGCGGGACACACGCGCAGACTGTCGACGGCCCCCCCGACCGATGTCAGCCTGGGGGACGAGCTC
CACTTAGACGGCGAGGACGTGGCGATGGCGCATGCCGACGCGCTAGACGATTTCGATCTGGACATGTTGG
GGGACGGGGATTCCCCGGGTCCGGGATTTACCCCCCACGACTCCGCCCCCTACGGCGCTCTGGATATGGC
CGACTTCGAGTTTGAGCAGATGTTTACCGATGCCCTTGGAATTGACGAGTACGGTGGGTAATAGGAATTC
CTCGAGCTAGAGCTCGCTGATCAGCCTCGACTGTGCCTTCTAGTTGCCAGCCATCTGTTGTTTGCCCCTC
CCCCGTGCCTTCCTTGACCCTGGAAGGTGCCACTCCCACTGTCCTTTCCTAATAAAATGAGGAAATTGCA
TCGCATTGTCTGAGTAGGTGTCATTCTATTCTGGGGGGTGGGGTGGGGCAGGACAGCAAGGGGGAGGATT
GGGAAGACAATAGCAGGCATGCTGGGGAGGTAACCACGTGCGGACCGAGCGGCCGCAGGAACCCCTAGTG
ATGGAGTTGGCCACTCCCTCTCTGCGCGCTCGCTCGCTCACTGAGGCCGGGCGACCAAAGGTCGCCCGAC
GCCCGGGCTTTGCCCGGGCGGCCTCAGTGAGCGAGCGAGCGCGCAGCTGCCTGCAGGGGCGCCTGATGCG
GTATTTTCTCCTTACGCATCTGTGCGGTATTCACACCGCATA
[142 nt withheld, positions 3823-3964]
C
[141 nt withheld, positions 3966-4106]
CCTTTGACGTTGGAGTCCACGTTCTTT
[37 nt withheld, positions 4134-4170]
ACCCTATCTCGGGCTATTCTTTTGATTTATAAGGGATTTTGCCGATTTCGGCCTATTGGTTAAAAAATGA
GCTGATTTAACAAAAATTTAACGCGAATTTTAACAAAATATTAACGTTTACAATTTTATGGTGCACTCTC
AGTACAATCTGCTCTGATGCCGCATAGTTAAGCCAGCCCCGACACCCGCCAACACCCGCTGACGCGCCCT
GACGGGCTTGTCTGCTCCCGGCATCCGCTTACAGACAAGCTGTGACCGTCTCCGGGAGCTGCATGTGTCA
GAGGTTTTCACCGTCATCACCGAAACGCGCGAGACGAAAGGGCCTCGTGATACGCCTATTTTTATAGGTT
AATGTCATGATAATAATGGTTTCTTAGACGTCAGGTGGCACTTTTCGGGGAAATGTGCGCGGAACCCCTA
TTTGTTTATTTTTCTAAATACATTCAAATATGTATCCGCTCATGAGACAATAACCCTGATAAATGCTTCA
ATAATATTGAAAAAGGAAGAGTATGAGTATTCAACATTTCCGTGTCGCCCTTATTCCCTTTTTTGCGGCA
TTTTGCCTTCCTGTTTTTGCTCACCCAGAAACGCTGGTGAAAGTAAAAGATGCTGAAGATCAGTTGGGTG
CACGAGTGGGTTACATCGAACTGGATCTCAACAGCGGTAAGATCCTTGAGAGTTTTCGCCCCGAAGAACG
TTTTCCAATGATGAGCACTTTTAAAGTTCTGCTATGTGGCGCGGTATTATCCCGTATTGACGCCGGGCAA
GAGCAACTCGGTCGCCGCATACACTATTCTCAGAATGACTTGGTTGAGTACTCACCAGTCACAGAAAAGC
ATCTTACGGATGGCATGACAGTAAGAGAATTATGCAGTGCTGCCATAACCATGAGTGATAACACTGCGGC
CAACTTACTTCTGACAACGATCGGAGGACCGAAGGAGCTAACCGCTTTTTTGCACAACATGGGGGATCAT
GTAACTCGCCTTGATCGTTGGGAACCGGAGCTGAATGAAGCCATACCAAACGACGAGCGTGACACCACGA
TGCCTGTAGCAATGGCAACAACGTTGCGCAAACTATTAACTGGCGAACTACTTACTCTAGCTTCCCGGCA
ACAATTAATAGACTGGATGGAGGCGGATAAAGTTGCAGGACCACTTCTGCGCTCGGCCCTTCCGGCTGGC
TGGTTTATTGCTGATAAATCTGGAGCCGGTGAGCGTGGAAGCCGCGGTATCATTGCAGCACTGGGGCCAG
ATGGTAAGCCCTCCCGTATCGTAGTTATCTACACGACGGGGAGTCAGGCAACTATGGATGAACGAAATAG
ACAGATCGCTGAGATAGGTGCCTCACTGATTAAGCATTGGTAACTGTCAGACCAAGTTTACTCATATATA
CTTTAGATTGATTTAAAACTTCATTTTTAATTTAAAAGGATCTAGGTGAAGATCCTTTTTGATAATCTCA
TGACCAAAATCCCTTAACGTGAGTTTTCGTTCCACTGAGCGTCAGACCCCGTAGAAAAGATCAAAGGATC
TTCTTGAGATCCTTTTTTTCTGCGCGTAATCTGCTGCTTGCAAACAAAAAAACCACCGCTACCAGCGGTG
GTTTGTTTGCCGGATCAAGAGCTACCAACTCTTTTTCCGAAGGTAACTGGCTTCAGCAGAGCGCAGATAC
CAAATACTGTCCTTCTAGTGTAGCCGTAGTTAGGCCACCACTTCAAGAACTCTGTAGCACCGCCTACATA
CCTCGCTCTGCTAATCCTGTTACCAGTGGCTGCTGCCAGTGGCGATAAGTCGTGTCTTACCGGGTTGGAC
TCAAGACGATAGTTACCGGATAAGGCGCAGCGGTCGGGCTGAACGGGGGGTTCGTGCACACAGCCCAGCT
TGGAGCGAACGACCTACACCGAACTGAGATACCTACAGCGTGAGCTATGAGAAAGCGCCACGCTTCCCGA
AGGGAGAAAGGCGGACAGGTATCCGGTAAGCGGCAGGGTCGGAACAGGAGAGCGCACGAGGGAGCTTCCA
GGGGGAAACGCCTGGTATCTTTATAGTCCTGTCGGGTTTCGCCACCTCTGACTTGAGCGTCGATTTTTGT
GATGCTCGTCAGGGGGGCGGAGCCTATGGAAAAACGCCAGCAACGCGGCCTTTTTACGGTTCCTGGCCTT
TTGCTGGCCTTTTGCTCACATGT
Features (pLannotate 1.2.2; 20 found; start..end, strand, type, name):
     12..39      +  repeat_region  AAV2 ITR (fragment): inverted terminal repeat of adeno-associated virus serotype 2 inverted
     68..95      +  repeat_region  AAV2 ITR (fragment): inverted terminal repeat of adeno-associated virus serotype 2 inverted
    181..628     +  promoter       hSyn promoter: human synapsin I promoter; confers neuron-specific expression (Kügler et al., 2003)
    649..810     +  CDS            Nrxn3 (fragment): NRX3B_MOUSE - Experimental evidence at protein level: Swiss-Prot protein existence level 1. Neuronal cell surface protein that may be involved in cell recognition and cell adhesion. May play a role in angiogenesis (By similarity). From Mus musculus (Mouse).
    826..987     +  CDS            NRXN3 (fragment): NRX3B_BOVIN - Experimental evidence at protein level: Swiss-Prot protein existence level 1. Neuronal cell surface protein that may be involved in cell recognition and cell adhesion. May play a role in angiogenesis (By similarity). From Bos taurus (Bovine).
   1063..1572    +  CDS            CIBN: N-terminal portion of the CIB1 transcription factor from Arabidopsis thaliana binds to CRY2 (cryptochrome 2) that has absorbed blue light (Kennedy et al., 2010)
   1684..1749    +  CDS            CAMK2A (fragment): KCC2A_HUMAN - Also known as CAMKA, KIAA0968. Experimental evidence at protein level: Swiss-Prot protein existence level 1. Calcium/calmodulin-dependent protein kinase that functions autonomously after Ca(2+)/calmodulin-binding and autophosphorylation, and is involved in synaptic plasticity, neurotransmitter release and long-term potentiation. Member of the NMDAR signaling complex in excitatory synapses, it regulates NMDAR-dependent potentiation of the AMPAR and therefore excitatory synaptic transmission (By similarity). Regulates dendritic spine development (PubMed:28130356). Also regulates th
   1897..2214    +  CDS            miniSOG: miniSOG is a basic (constitutively fluorescent) cyan fluorescent protein published in 2011, derived from Arabidopsis thaliana. It requires the cofactor flavin for fluorescence.
   2323..2345    +  CDS            3xFLAG (fragment): three tandem FLAG® epitope tags
   2344..2964    +  CDS            tetR: TETR2_ECOLX - Experimental evidence at protein level: Swiss-Prot protein existence level 1. TetR is the repressor of the tetracycline resistance element; its N-terminal region forms a helix-turn-helix structure and binds DNA. Binding of tetracycline to TetR reduces the repressor affinity for the tetracycline resistance gene (tetA) promoter operator sites. From Escherichia coli.
   3115..3348    +  CDS            VP16 AD: transcriptional activation domain of herpes simplex virus protein VP16 (Triezenberg et al., 1988; Cousens et al., 1989); UL48
   3391..3598    +  polyA_signal   bGH poly(A) signal: bovine growth hormone polyadenylation signal
   3627..3767    +  repeat_region  AAV2 ITR: inverted terminal repeat of adeno-associated virus serotype 2 inverted
   3772..3822    -  misc_feature   bom (fragment): basis of mobility region from pBR322
   3841..4221    +  rep_origin     M13 ori (sequence partly withheld): M13 bacteriophage origin of replication; arrow indicates direction of (+) strand synthesis
   4297..4346    -  misc_feature   bom (fragment): basis of mobility region from pBR322
   4448..4483    -  CDS            rop (fragment): Rop protein, which maintains plasmids at low copy number; rop
   4578..4682    +  promoter       AmpR promoter: bla
   4683..5543    +  CDS            AmpR: β-lactamase; bla; confers resistance to ampicillin, carbenicillin, and related antibiotics
   5714..6302    +  rep_origin     ori: high-copy-number ColE1/pMB1/pBR322/pUC origin of replication
