>Addgene plasmid #135462 | Syn:NRX-TM-Nav1.6-CIBN-2xMKII-hLOV-TEcs(ENLYFQ/M)-tTA | addgene full sequence | sequence record 267519 | Addgene NGS Result
GCAAGTGGGTTTTAGGACCAGGATGAGGCGGGGTGGGGGTGCCTACCTGACGACCGACCCCGACCCACTG
GACAAGCACCCAACCCCCATTCCCCAAATTGCGCATCCCCTATCAGAGAGGGGGAGGGGAAACAGGATGC
GGCGAGGCGCGTGCGCACTGCCAGCTTCAGCACCGCGGACAGTGCCTTCGCCCCCGCCTGGCGGCGCGCG
CCACCGCCGCCTCAGCACTGAAGGCGCGCTGACGTCACTCGCCGGTCCCCCGCAAACTCCCCTTCCCGGC
CACCTTGGTCGCGTCCGCGCCGCCGCCGGCCCAGCCGGACCGCACCACGCGAGGCGCGAGATAGGGGGGC
ACGGGCGCGACCATCTGCGCTGCGGCGCCGGCGACTCAGCGCTGCCTCAGTCTGCGGTGGGCAGCGGAGG
AGTCGTGTCGTGCCTGAGAGCGCAGTCGAGAAGAAGCTTGCCACCATGCACCTGAGAATCCACGCGAGAC
GGAGCCCTCCTCGCCGGCCGGCCTGGACGCTTGGGATCTGGTTCCTGTTCTGGGGATGTATCGTCAGCTC
TGTATGGAGTCAATTGTCTTCTAATGTAGCTTCCTCCTCCTCCACCTCTTCCTCGCCGGGGTCTCACTAC
CCATACGATGTGCCAGATTACGCCAACCCCACGGAGCCGGGAATCAGACGGGTTCCGGGGGCCTCAGAGG
TGATCCGGGAGTCGAGCAGCACAACAGGGATGGTCGTCGGCATTGTGGCTGCTGCCGCCCTCTGCATCTT
GATCCTCCTGTACGCCATGTACAAGTACAGGAACAGGGACGAGGGCTCGGGCTCGACCTCGGGCTCGGGC
AGCGGTGGCTCTGGAGGTTCTGGTGGCAGCTCTGGAGGTATGAATGGAGCTATAGGAGGTGACCTTTTGC
TCAATTTTCCTGACATGTCGGTCCTAGAGCGCCAAAGGGCTCACCTCAAGTACCTCAATCCCACCTTTGA
TTCTCCTCTCGCCGGCTTCTTTGCCGATTCTTCAATGATTACCGGCGGCGAGATGGACAGCTATCTTTCG
ACTGCCGGTTTGAATCTTCCGATGATGTACGGTGAGACGACGGTGGAAGGTGATTCAAGACTCTCAATTT
CGCCGGAAACGACGCTTGGGACTGGAAATTTCAAGGCAGCGAAGTTTGATACAGAGACTAAGGATTGTAA
TGAGGCGGCGAAGAAGATGACGATGAACAGAGATGACCTAGTAGAAGAAGGAGAAGAAGAGAAGTCGAAA
ATAACAGAGCAAAACAATGGGAGCACAAAAAGCATCAAGAAGATGAAACACAAAGCCAAGAAAGAAGAGA
ACAATTTCTCTAATGATTCATCTAAAGTGACGAAGGAATTGGAGAAAACGGATTATATTCATAGCGGTAG
TGGCACCGTGCGCGTGCCGATTGCGGTGGGCGAAAGCGATTTTGAAAACCTGAACACCGAAGATGTGAGC
AGCGAAAGCGATCCGGGTGGCTCTGGTAGCTTCAACGCTCGCAGGAAGCTGGCTGGTGCTATCCTGTTCA
CCATGCTCGCCACAAGAAACTTCAGCGGCAGCTTTAATGCGCGGCGCAAGCTGGCCGGAGCCATACTTTT
CACAATGTTGGCTACCAGAAATTTTTCGGAGCTGGCCGAGAAGCTGGCCGGCCTGGACATCAACGGTGGA
GCTAGCGAGTTTCGGGCAACCACACTGGAACGGATCGAGAAAAGCTTCGTGATTACTGATCCGAGACTGC
CTGACAACCCAATCATTTTTGTGAGCGATTCCTTCCTGCAGCTGACAGAATATTCTCGGGAAGAGATCCT
GGGGCGCAATTGCCGTTTTCTGCAGGGACCCGAGACAGACCGTGCCACTGTTCGGAAAATCAGAGATGCT
ATTGACAACCAGACTGAAGTGACCGTTCAGCTGATCAATTATACCAAGAGCGGCAAGAAGTTCTGGAACG
TGTTCCACCTGCAGCCGATGCGCGATTATAAGGGCGACGTCCAGTACTTCATTGGCGTGCAGCTGGATGG
CACCGAACGTCTTCATGGCGCCGCTGAGCGTGAGGCGGTCTGCCTGGTCAAAAAGACAGCCTTTCAGATT
GCTGAGAACCTGTACTTCCAGATGGGCGGAGGATCCGACTACAAGGATGACGACGATAAGATGTCTAGAT
TAGATAAAAGTAAAGTGATTAACAGCGCATTAGAGCTGCTTAATGAGGTCGGAATCGAAGGTTTAACAAC
CCGTAAACTCGCCCAGAAGCTAGGTGTAGAGCAGCCTACATTGTATTGGCATGTAAAAAATAAGCGGGCT
TTGCTCGACGCCTTAGCCATTGAGATGTTAGATAGGCACCATACTCACTTTTGCCCTTTAGAAGGGGAAA
GCTGGCAAGATTTTTTACGTAATAACGCTAAAAGTTTTAGATGTGCTTTACTAAGTCATCGCGATGGAGC
AAAAGTACATTTAGGTACACGGCCTACAGAAAAACAGTATGAAACTCTCGAAAATCAATTAGCCTTTTTA
TGCCAACAAGGTTTTTCACTAGAGAATGCATTATATGCACTCAGCGCTGTGGGGCATTTTACTTTAGGTT
GCGTATTGGAAGATCAAGAGCATCAAGTCGCTAAAGAAGAAAGGGAAACACCTACTACTGATAGTATGCC
GCCATTATTACGACAAGCTATCGAATTATTTGATCACCAAGGTGCAGAGCCAGCCTTCTTATTCGGCCTT
GAATTGATCATATGCGGATTAGAAAAACAACTTAAATGTGAAAGTGGGTCCGCGTACAGCCGCGCGCGTA
CGAAAAACAATTACGGGTCTACCATCGAGGGCCTGCTCGATCTCCCGGACGACGACGCCCCCGAAGAGGC
GGGGCTGGCGGCTCCGCGCCTGTCCTTTCTCCCCGCGGGACACACGCGCAGACTGTCGACGGCCCCCCCG
ACCGATGTCAGCCTGGGGGACGAGCTCCACTTAGACGGCGAGGACGTGGCGATGGCGCATGCCGACGCGC
TAGACGATTTCGATCTGGACATGTTGGGGGACGGGGATTCCCCGGGTCCGGGATTTACCCCCCACGACTC
CGCCCCCTACGGCGCTCTGGATATGGCCGACTTCGAGTTTGAGCAGATGTTTACCGATGCCCTTGGAATT
GACGAGTACGGTGGGTAATAGGAATTCCTCGAGCTAGAGCTCGCTGATCAGCCTCGACTGTGCCTTCTAG
TTGCCAGCCATCTGTTGTTTGCCCCTCCCCCGTGCCTTCCTTGACCCTGGAAGGTGCCACTCCCACTGTC
CTTTCCTAATAAAATGAGGAAATTGCATCGCATTGTCTGAGTAGGTGTCATTCTATTCTGGGGGGTGGGG
TGGGGCAGGACAGCAAGGGGGAGGATTGGGAAGACAATAGCAGGCATGCTGGGGAGGTAACCACGTGCGG
ACCGAGCGGCCGCAGGAACCCCTAGTGATGGAGTTGGCCACTCCCTCTCTGCGCGCTCGCTCGCTCACTG
AGGCCGGGCGACCAAAGGTCGCCCGACGCCCGGGCTTTGCCCGGGCGGCCTCAGTGAGCGAGCGAGCGCG
CAGCTGCCTGCAGGGGCGCCTGATGCGGTATTTTCTCCTTACGCATCTGTGCGGTATTTCACACCGCATA
[95 nt withheld, positions 3641-3735]
T
[46 nt withheld, positions 3737-3782]
C
[141 nt withheld, positions 3784-3924]
CCTTTGACGTTGGAGTCCACGTTCTTT
[37 nt withheld, positions 3952-3988]
ACTCTATCTCGGGCTATTCTTTTGATTTATAAGGGATTTTGCCGATTTCGGTCTATTGGTTAAAAAATGA
GCTGATTTAACAAAAATTTAACGCGAATTTTAACAAAATATTAACGTTTACAATTTTATGGTGCACTCTC
AGTACAATCTGCTCTGATGCCGCATAGTTAAGCCAGCCCCGACACCCGCCAACACCCGCTGACGCGCCCT
GACGGGCTTGTCTGCTCCCGGCATCCGCTTACAGACAAGCTGTGACCGTCTCCGGGAGCTGCATGTGTCA
GAGGTTTTCACCGTCATCACCGAAACGCGCGAGACGAAAGGGCCTCGTGATACGCCTATTTTTATAGGTT
AATGTCATGATAATAATGGTTTCTTAGACGTCAGGTGGCACTTTTCGGGGAAATGTGCGCGGAACCCCTA
TTTGTTTATTTTTCTAAATACATTCAAATATGTATCCGCTCATGAGACAATAACCCTGATAAATGCTTCA
ATAATATTGAAAAAGGAAGAGTATGAGTATTCAACATTTCCGTGTCGCCCTTATTCCCTTTTTTGCGGCA
TTTTGCCTTCCTGTTTTTGCTCACCCAGAAACGCTGGTGAAAGTAAAAGATGCTGAAGATCAGTTGGGTG
CACGAGTGGGTTACATCGAACTGGATCTCAACAGCGGTAAGATCCTTGAGAGTTTTCGCCCCGAAGAACG
TTTTCCAATGATGAGCACTTTTAAAGTTCTGCTATGTGGCGCGGTATTATCCCGTATTGACGCCGGGCAA
GAGCAACTCGGTCGCCGCATACACTATTCTCAGAATGACTTGGTTGAGTACTCACCAGTCACAGAAAAGC
ATCTTACGGATGGCATGACAGTAAGAGAATTATGCAGTGCTGCCATAACCATGAGTGATAACACTGCGGC
CAACTTACTTCTGACAACGATCGGAGGACCGAAGGAGCTAACCGCTTTTTTGCACAACATGGGGGATCAT
GTAACTCGCCTTGATCGTTGGGAACCGGAGCTGAATGAAGCCATACCAAACGACGAGCGTGACACCACGA
TGCCTGTAGCAATGGCAACAACGTTGCGCAAACTATTAACTGGCGAACTACTTACTCTAGCTTCCCGGCA
ACAATTAATAGACTGGATGGAGGTGGATAAAGTTGCAGGACCACTTCTGCGCTCGGCCCTTCCGGCTGGC
TGGTTTATTGCTGATAAATCTGGAGCCGGTGAGCGTGGAAGCCGCGGTATCATTGCAGCACTGGGGCCAG
ATGGTAAGCCCTCCCGTATCGTAGTTATCTACACGACGGGGAGTCAGGCAACTATGGATGAACGAAATAG
ACAGATCGCTGAGATAGGTGCCTCACTGATTAAGCATTGGTAACTGTCAGACCAAGTTTACTCATATATA
CTTTAGATTGATTTAAAACTTCATTTTTAATTTAAAAGGATCTAGGTGAAGATCCTTTTTGATAATCTCA
TGACCAAAATCCCTTAACGTGAGTTTTCGTTCCACTGAGCGTCAGACCCCGTAGAAAAGATCAAAGGATC
TTCTTGAGATCCTTTTTTTCTGCGCGTAATCTGCTGCTTGCAAACAAAAAAACCACCGCTACCAGCGGTG
GTTTGTTTGCCGGATCAAGAGCTACCAACTCTTTTTCCGAAGGTAACTGGCTTCAGCAGAGCGCAGATAC
CAAATACTGTTCTTCTAGTGTAGCCGTAGTTAGGCCACCACTTCAAGAACTCTGTAGCACCGCCTACATA
CCTCGCTCTGCTAATCCTGTTACCAGTGGCTGCTGCCAGTGGCGATAAGTCGTGTCTTACCGGGTTGGAC
TCAAGACGATAGTTACCGGATAAGGCGCAGCGGTCGGGCTGAACGGGGGGTTCGTGCACACAGCCCAGCT
TGGAGCGAACGACCTACACCGAACTGAGATACCTACAGCGTGAGCTATGAGAAAGCGCCACGCTTCCCGA
AGGGAGAAAGGCGGACAGGTATCCGGTAAGCGGCAGGGTCGGAACAGGAGAGCGCACGAGGGAGCTTCCA
GGGGGAAACGCCTGGTATCTTTATAGTCCTGTCGGGTTTCGCCACCTCTGACTTGAGCGTCGATTTTTGT
GATGCTCGTCAGGGGGGCGGAGCCTATGGAAAAACGCCAGCAACGCGGCCTTTTTACGGTTCCTGGCCTT
TTGCTGGCCTTTTGCTCACATGTCCTGCAGGCAGCTGCGCGCTCGCTCGCTCACTGAGGCCGCCCGGGCG
TCGGGCGACCTTTGGTCGCCCGGCCTCAGTGAGCGAGCGAGCGCGCAGAGAGGGAGTGGCCAACTCCATC
ACTAGGGGTTCCTGCGGCCGCACGCGTTGTACAGTGTCTAGACTGCAGAGGGCCCTGCGTATGAGT
Features (pLannotate 1.2.2; 20 found; start..end, strand, type, name):
    466..627     +  CDS            NRXN3 (fragment): NRX3B_BOVIN - Experimental evidence at protein level: Swiss-Prot protein existence level 1. Neuronal cell surface protein that may be involved in cell recognition and cell adhesion. May play a role in angiogenesis (By similarity). From Bos taurus (Bovine).
    643..804     +  CDS            NRXN3 (fragment): NRX3B_BOVIN - Experimental evidence at protein level: Swiss-Prot protein existence level 1. Neuronal cell surface protein that may be involved in cell recognition and cell adhesion. May play a role in angiogenesis (By similarity). From Bos taurus (Bovine).
    880..1389    +  CDS            CIBN: N-terminal portion of the CIB1 transcription factor from Arabidopsis thaliana binds to CRY2 (cryptochrome 2) that has absorbed blue light (Kennedy et al., 2010)
   1501..1566    +  CDS            CAMK2A (fragment): KCC2A_HUMAN - Also known as CAMKA, KIAA0968. Experimental evidence at protein level: Swiss-Prot protein existence level 1. Calcium/calmodulin-dependent protein kinase that functions autonomously after Ca(2+)/calmodulin-binding and autophosphorylation, and is involved in synaptic plasticity, neurotransmitter release and long-term potentiation. Member of the NMDAR signaling complex in excitatory synapses, it regulates NMDAR-dependent potentiation of the AMPAR and therefore excitatory synaptic transmission (By similarity). Regulates dendritic spine development (PubMed:28130356). Also regulates th
   1714..2031    +  CDS            miniSOG: miniSOG is a basic (constitutively fluorescent) cyan fluorescent protein published in 2011, derived from Arabidopsis thaliana. It requires the cofactor flavin for fluorescence.
   2140..2162    +  CDS            3xFLAG (fragment): three tandem FLAG® epitope tags
   2161..2781    +  CDS            tetR: TETR2_ECOLX - Experimental evidence at protein level: Swiss-Prot protein existence level 1. TetR is the repressor of the tetracycline resistance element; its N-terminal region forms a helix-turn-helix structure and binds DNA. Binding of tetracycline to TetR reduces the repressor affinity for the tetracycline resistance gene (tetA) promoter operator sites. From Escherichia coli.
   2932..3165    +  CDS            VP16 AD: transcriptional activation domain of herpes simplex virus protein VP16 (Triezenberg et al., 1988; Cousens et al., 1989); UL48
   3208..3415    +  polyA_signal   bGH poly(A) signal: bovine growth hormone polyadenylation signal
   3444..3584    +  repeat_region  AAV2 ITR: inverted terminal repeat of adeno-associated virus serotype 2 inverted
   3589..3640    -  misc_feature   bom (fragment): basis of mobility region from pBR322
   3659..4114    +  rep_origin     f1 ori (sequence partly withheld): f1 bacteriophage origin of replication; arrow indicates direction of (+) strand synthesis
   4115..4164    -  misc_feature   bom (fragment): basis of mobility region from pBR322
   4266..4301    -  CDS            rop (fragment): Rop protein, which maintains plasmids at low copy number; rop
   4396..4500    +  promoter       AmpR promoter: bla
   4501..5361    +  CDS            AmpR: β-lactamase; bla; confers resistance to ampicillin, carbenicillin, and related antibiotics
   5532..6120    +  rep_origin     ori: high-copy-number ColE1/pMB1/pBR322/pUC origin of replication
   6193..6220    +  repeat_region  AAV2 ITR (fragment): inverted terminal repeat of adeno-associated virus serotype 2 inverted
   6249..6276    +  repeat_region  AAV2 ITR (fragment): inverted terminal repeat of adeno-associated virus serotype 2 inverted
   6362..445     +  promoter       hSyn promoter (across the origin): human synapsin I promoter; confers neuron-specific expression (Kügler et al., 2003)
