[The description below was written by a language model from this plasmid's Addgene catalogue record and pLannotate feature annotations shown in this document.]
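Description:
Syn:NRX-TM-Nav1.6-CIBN-2xMKII-hLOV-TEcs(ENLYFQ/M)-tTA is an AAV transfer plasmid of about 6.4 kb for neuronal expression of the transcription-factor component of the uFLARE system. It is maintained in E. coli through a high-copy ColE1/pUC-type origin with ampicillin selection (AmpR under its own bla promoter) and also carries an f1/M13 phage origin. The expression cassette lies between AAV2 inverted terminal repeats, which allow packaging into recombinant AAV. One ITR is annotated in full and the other only as short fragments. The depositor sequence and the repository's sequencing result give essentially the same feature map, differing only in numbering origin.

The human synapsin I promoter restricts expression to neurons, and a bGH polyadenylation signal terminates the transcript. The roughly 2.7 kb synthetic open reading frame is a single membrane-tethered fusion. It comprises neurexin-derived segments (annotated as neurexin-3β fragments) providing the transmembrane anchor, a Nav1.6 element named in the title but not picked up in the feature tables, CIBN (the N-terminal part of Arabidopsis CIB1), and two copies of a CaMKII-derived calmodulin-binding peptide, of which only one fragment is annotated. These are followed by an hLOV domain, which the annotation software labels as the related LOV-derived protein miniSOG, a TEV protease cleavage site (ENLYFQ/M), and tTA (TetR fused to the VP16 activation domain). HA and FLAG epitopes are recorded as tags.

In FLARE-type designs, calcium recruits a calmodulin-fused TEV protease to the peptide while blue light uncages the LOV-masked cleavage site. The released tTA then enters the nucleus and activates a separate TRE-driven reporter plasmid, which the depositor notes is a companion construct. The associated work concerns evolved TEV protease variants with improved catalytic efficiency.
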