Addgene plasmid #135462: Syn:NRX-TM-Nav1.6-CIBN-2xMKII-hLOV-TEcs(ENLYFQ/M)-tTA
Purpose: Neuronal expression of uFLARE TF component
Depositing lab: Alice Ting. Depositing organization: Stanford University. Publication: Directed evolution improves the catalytic efficiency of TEV protease. Sanchez MI, Ting AY. Nat Methods. 2019 Dec 9. pii: 10.1038/s41592-019-0665-7. doi: 10.1038/s41592-019-0665-7. PubMed 31819267.
Backbone
  Vector backbone: AAV
  Backbone manufacturer: Stratagene
  Backbone size w/o insert (bp): 3663
  Total vector size (bp): 6363
  Vector type: Mammalian Expression, AAV
Growth in bacteria
  Bacterial resistance: Ampicillin, 100 μg/mL
  Growth temperature: 37°C
  Growth strain: NEB Stable
  Copy number: High Copy
Gene/Insert
  Gene/Insert name: NRX-TM-Nav1.6-CIBN-2xMKII-hLOV-TEVcs(ENLYFQ/M)-tTA
  Species: Synthetic
  Insert size (bp): 2700
  Promoter: Synapsin
  Tag / fusion protein: HA, flag, VP16
  Cloning method: Gibson Cloning
  Sequencing primers: 5′ Syn-f; 3′ PolyA-r
Terms and licenses: Academic/Nonprofit Terms; Industry Terms: Not Available to Industry
Depositor comments: Reporter gene associated with this construct is Addgene plasmid # 92202 published in: Nat. Biotechnol. 35, 864–871 (2017).
How to cite: Syn:NRX-TM-Nav1.6-CIBN-2xMKII-hLOV-TEcs(ENLYFQ/M)-tTA was a gift from Alice Ting (Addgene plasmid # 135462 ; http://n2t.net/addgene:135462 ; RRID:Addgene_135462)
